Addgene plasmid #111462: Kv7.4 (1-645, Δ368-523)/S536A/L536A/HA tag/pcDNA3.1
Purpose: Electrophysiology in HEK cell
Depositing lab: Dan Minor. Depositing organization: University of California, San Francisco (UCSF). Publication: A Calmodulin C-Lobe Ca(2+)-Dependent Switch Governs Kv7 Channel Function. Chang A, Abderemane-Ali F, Hura GL, Rossen ND, Gate RE, Minor DL Jr.. Neuron. 2018 Feb 21;97(4):836-852.e6. doi: 10.1016/j.neuron.2018.01.035. Epub 2018 Feb 8. PubMed 29429937.
Backbone
  Vector backbone: pcDNA3.1
  Backbone manufacturer: Invitrogen
  Vector type: Mammalian Expression
Growth in bacteria
  Bacterial resistance: Ampicillin, 100 μg/mL
  Growth temperature: 37°C
  Growth strain: DH5alpha
  Copy number: High Copy
Gene/Insert
  Gene/Insert name: potassium voltage-gated channel subfamily KQT member 4 isoform a [Homo sapiens]
  Species: H. sapiens (human)
  Mutation: Kv7.4 (1-645, Δ368-523)/S536A/L540A, C643A
  Entrez Gene: KCNQ4 (a.k.a. DFNA2, DFNA2A, KV7.4)
  Tag / fusion protein: Ha Tag (N terminal on insert)
  Cloning method: Ligation Independent Cloning
  Sequencing primers: 5′ CMV Forward; 3′ GCGGACTTGAAGAAGTC
Terms and licenses: Academic/Nonprofit Terms; Industry Terms: Not Available to Industry
Depositor comments: Plasmid contains L540A mutation
How to cite: Kv7.4 (1-645, Δ368-523)/S536A/L536A/HA tag/pcDNA3.1 was a gift from Dan Minor (Addgene plasmid # 111462 ; http://n2t.net/addgene:111462 ; RRID:Addgene_111462)
