[The description below was written by a language model from this plasmid's Addgene catalogue record and pLannotate feature annotations shown in this document.]
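Description:
Kv7.4 (1-645, Δ368-523)/S536A/L536A/HA tag/pcDNA3.1 is a mammalian expression plasmid built on the Invitrogen pcDNA3.1 backbone for producing an engineered form of the human voltage-gated potassium channel Kv7.4 (KCNQ4, isoform a). It is propagated in E. coli as a high-copy plasmid through a ColE1/pUC-type origin with ampicillin selection (AmpR). It also carries an f1 origin and an SV40 promoter-driven neomycin resistance cassette with an SV40 poly(A) signal, which would allow G418 selection in mammalian cells.

The channel coding sequence lies downstream of the CMV enhancer/promoter, with a T7 promoter just upstream, and is terminated by the bGH polyadenylation signal. According to the catalogue fields, the insert spans residues 1-645 with an internal deletion of residues 368-523 and carries the substitutions S536A, L540A and C643A. The plasmid name reads "L536A", but the mutation field and the depositor comment both specify L540A. An N-terminal HA tag is recorded, although the feature table does not annotate it. The sequenced record does show elements the catalogue entry omits: a partial TEV protease site, EGFP and a polyhistidine tag lie directly downstream of the KCNQ4 fragment. Whether these are translated in frame with the channel or lie behind a stop codon cannot be determined from the annotations alone.

The stated purpose is electrophysiological recording in HEK cells. The associated study concerns calmodulin-dependent, calcium-sensitive regulation of Kv7 channels, so the alanine substitutions are presumably meant to probe that mechanism, though the record does not state their specific role.
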