Features (pLannotate 1.2.2; 24 found; start..end, strand, type, name):
     28..80      -  misc_feature   bom (fragment): basis of mobility region from pBR322
    235..614     +  enhancer       CMV enhancer: human cytomegalovirus immediate early enhancer
    615..818     +  promoter       CMV promoter: human cytomegalovirus (CMV) immediate early promoter
    814..847     +  LTR            5' LTR (truncated) (fragment): truncated 5' long terminal repeat (LTR) from HIV-1
    863..881     +  promoter       T7 promoter: promoter for bacteriophage T7 RNA polymerase
    965..2434    +  CDS            KCNQ4 (fragment): KCNQ4_HUMAN - Experimental evidence at protein level: Swiss-Prot protein existence level 1. Probably important in the regulation of neuronal excitability. May underlie a potassium current involved in regulating the excitability of sensory cells of the cochlea. KCNQ4 channels are blocked by linopirdin, XE991 and bepridil, whereas clofilium is without significant effect. Muscarinic agonist oxotremorine-M strongly suppress KCNQ4 current in CHO cells in which cloned KCNQ4 channels were coexpressed with M1 muscarinic receptors. From Homo sapiens (Human).
   2462..2478    +  CDS            TEV site (fragment): tobacco etch virus (TEV) protease recognition and cleavage site
   2483..3196    +  CDS            EGFP: EGFP is a basic (constitutively fluorescent) green fluorescent protein published in 1996, derived from Aequorea victoria. It is reported to be a rapidly-maturing weak dimer with moderate acid sensitivity.
   3197..3217    +  CDS            7xHis: 6xHis affinity tag
   3284..3302    -  promoter       SP6 promoter: promoter for bacteriophage SP6 RNA polymerase
   3328..3552    +  polyA_signal   bGH poly(A) signal: bovine growth hormone polyadenylation signal
   3556..3577    +  promoter       SV40 promoter (fragment): SV40 enhancer and early promoter
   3598..4026    +  rep_origin     f1 ori (sequence partly withheld): f1 bacteriophage origin of replication; arrow indicates direction of (+) strand synthesis
   4040..4369    +  promoter       SV40 promoter: SV40 enhancer and early promoter
   4436..5227    +  CDS            neo: KKA2_KLEPN - Also known as kan, nptII. Experimental evidence at protein level: Swiss-Prot protein existence level 1. Resistance to kanamycin, neomycin, paromomycin, ribostamycin, butirosin and gentamicin B. From Klebsiella pneumoniae.
   5251..5409    +  CDS            ble (fragment): BLE_KLEPN - Experimental evidence at protein level: Swiss-Prot protein existence level 1. Binding protein with a strong affinity to the bleomycin family of antibiotics. Binds to CL990; an antimitotic-antibiotic compound. From Klebsiella pneumoniae.
   5404..5525    +  polyA_signal   SV40 poly(A) signal: SV40 polyadenylation signal
   5598..5614    -  protein_bind   lac operator: The lac repressor binds to the lac operator to inhibit transcription in E. coli. This inhibition can be relieved by adding lactose or isopropyl-β-D-thiogalactopyranoside (IPTG). lac repressor encoded by lacI
   5622..5652    -  promoter       lac promoter: promoter for the E. coli lac operon
   5667..5688    -  protein_bind   CAP binding site: CAP binding activates transcription in the presence of cAMP. E. coli catabolite activator protein
   5701..5793    -  CDS            lacI (fragment): lac repressor; lacI; The lac repressor binds to the lac operator to inhibit transcription in E. coli. This inhibition can be relieved by adding lactose or isopropyl-β-D-thiogalactopyranoside (IPTG).
   5976..6564    -  rep_origin     ori: high-copy-number ColE1/pMB1/pBR322/pUC origin of replication
   6735..7595    -  CDS            AmpR: β-lactamase; bla; confers resistance to ampicillin, carbenicillin, and related antibiotics
   7596..7700    -  promoter       AmpR promoter: bla
>Addgene plasmid #111462 | Kv7.4 (1-645, Δ368-523)/S536A/L536A/HA tag/pcDNA3.1 | addgene full sequence | sequence record 215133 | Addgene NGS Result
GACGGATCGGGAGATCTCCCGATCCCCTATGGTGCACTCTCAGTACAATCTGCTCTGATGCCGCATAGTT
AAGCCAGTATCTGCTCCCTGCTTGTGTGTTGGAGGTCGCTGAGTAGTGCGCGAGCAAAATTTAAGCTACA
ACAAGGCAAGGCTTGACCGACAATTGCATGAAGAATCTGCTTAGGGTTAGGCGTTTTGCGCTGCTTCGCG
ATGTACGGGCCAGATATACGCGTTGACATTGATTATTGACTAGTTATTAATAGTAATCAATTACGGGGTC
ATTAGTTCATAGCCCATATATGGAGTTCCGCGTTACATAACTTACGGTAAATGGCCCGCCTGGCTGACCG
CCCAACGACCCCCGCCCATTGACGTCAATAATGACGTATGTTCCCATAGTAACGCCAATAGGGACTTTCC
ATTGACGTCAATGGGTGGAGTATTTACGGTAAACTGCCCACTTGGCAGTACATCAAGTGTATCATATGCC
AAGTACGCCCCCTATTGACGTCAATGACGGTAAATGGCCCGCCTGGCATTATGCCCAGTACATGACCTTA
TGGGACTTTCCTACTTGGCAGTACATCTACGTATTAGTCATCGCTATTACCATGGTGATGCGGTTTTGGC
AGTACATCAATGGGCGTGGATAGCGGTTTGACTCACGGGGATTTCCAAGTCTCCACCCCATTGACGTCAA
TGGGAGTTTGTTTTGGCACCAAAATCAACGGGACTTTCCAAAATGTCGTAACAACTCCGCCCCATTGACG
CAAATGGGCGGTAGGCGTGTACGGTGGGAGGTCTATATAAGCAGAGCTCTCTGGCTAACTAGAGAACCCA
CTGCTTACTGGCTTATCGAAATTAATACGACTCACTATAGGGAGACCCAAGCTTGGTACCGAGCTCGGAT
CCTTGGGTACTTCCAATCCATTTGATGTATCCATATGATGTTCCAGATTATGCTGCCGAGGCCCCCCCGC
GCCGCCTCGGCCTGGGTCCCCCGCCCGGGGACGCCCCCCGCGCGGAGCTAGTGGCGCTCACGGCCGTGCA
GAGCGAACAGGGCGAGGCGGGCGGGGGCGGCTCCCCGCGCCGCCTCGGCCTCCTGGGCAGCCCCCTGCCG
CCGGGCGCGCCCCTCCCTGGGCCGGGCTCCGGCTCGGGCTCCGCCTGCGGCCAGCGCTCCTCGGCCGCGC
ACAAGCGCTACCGCCGCCTGCAGAACTGGGTCTACAACGTGCTGGAGCGGCCCCGCGGCTGGGCCTTCGT
CTACCACGTCTTCATATTTTTGCTGGTCTTCAGCTGTCTGGTGCTGTCTGTGCTGTCCACTATCCAGGAG
CACCAGGAACTTGCCAACGAGTGTCTCCTCATCTTGGAATTCGTGATGATCGTGGTTTTCGGCTTGGAGT
ACATCGTCCGGGTCTGGTCCGCCGGATGCTGCTGCCGCTACCGAGGATGGCAGGGTCGCTTCCGCTTTGC
CAGAAAGCCCTTCTGTGTCATCGACTTCATCGTGTTCGTGGCCTCGGTGGCCGTCATCGCCGCGGGTACC
CAGGGCAACATCTTCGCCACGTCCGCGCTGCGCAGCATGCGCTTCCTGCAGATCCTGCGCATGGTGCGCA
TGGACCGCCGCGGCGGCACCTGGAAGCTGCTGGGCTCAGTGGTCTACGCGCATAGCAAGGAGCTGATCAC
CGCCTGGTACATCGGGTTCCTGGTGCTCATCTTCGCCTCCTTCCTGGTCTACCTGGCCGAGAAGGACGCC
AACTCCGACTTCTCCTCCTACGCCGACTCGCTCTGGTGGGGGACGATTACATTGACAACCATCGGCTATG
GTGACAAGACACCGCACACATGGCTGGGCAGGGTCCTGGCTGCTGGCTTCGCCTTACTGGGCATCTCTTT
CTTTGCCCTGCCTGCCGGCATCCTAGGCTCCGGCTTTGCCCTGAAGGTCCAGGAGCAGCACCGGCAGAAG
CACTTCGAGAAGCGGAGGATGCCGGCAGCCAACCTCATCCAGGCTGCCTGGCGCCTGTACTCCACCGATA
TGAGCCGGGCCTACCTGACAGCCACCTGGTACAAGCTTGACGACATCATGCCTGCTGTGAAGACAGTCAT
CCGCGCCATCAGGATTGCCAAGTTCCTGGTGGCCAAAAGGAAATTCAAGGAGACACTGCGACCGTACGAC
GTGAAGGACGTCATTGAGCAGTACTCAGCAGGCCACCTGGACATGCTGGGCCGGATCAAGAGCCTGCAAA
CTCGGGTGGACCAAATTGTGGGTCGGGGGCCCGGGGACAGGAAGGCCCGGGAGAAGGGCGACAAGGGGCC
CTCCGACGCGGAGGTGGTGGATGAAATCAGCATGATGGGACGCGTGGTCAAGGTGGAGAAGCAGGTGCAG
TCCATCGAGCACAAGCTGGACCTGCTGTTGGGCTTCTATTCGCGCGCCCTGCGCTAAGGCAAATTGGGAT
TAATTAATCTCGAAAACCTGTACTTCCAATCCGTGAGCAAGGGCGAGGAGCTGTTCACCGGGGTGGTGCC
CATCCTGGTCGAGCTGGACGGCGACGTAAACGGCCACAAGTTCAGCGTGTCCGGCGAGGGCGAGGGCGAT
GCCACCTACGGCAAGCTGACCCTGAAGTTCATCTGCACCACCGGCAAGCTGCCCGTGCCCTGGCCCACCC
TCGTGACCACCCTGACCTACGGCGTGCAGTGCTTCAGCCGCTACCCCGACCACATGAAGCAGCACGACTT
CTTCAAGTCCGCCATGCCCGAAGGCTACGTCCAGGAGCGCACCATCTTCTTCAAGGACGACGGCAACTAC
AAGACCCGCGCCGAGGTGAAGTTCGAGGGCGACACCCTGGTGAACCGCATCGAGCTGAAGGGCATCGACT
TCAAGGAGGACGGCAACATCCTGGGGCACAAGCTGGAGTACAACTACAACAGCCACAACGTCTATATCAT
GGCCGACAAGCAGAAGAACGGCATCAAGGTGAACTTCAAGATCCGCCACAACATCGAGGACGGCAGCGTG
CAGCTCGCCGACCACTACCAGCAGAACACCCCCATCGGCGACGGCCCCGTGCTGCTGCCCGACAACCACT
ACCTGAGCACCCAGTCCGCCCTGAGCAAAGACCCCAACGAGAAGCGCGATCACATGGTCCTGCTGGAGTT
CGTGACCGCCGCCGGGATCACTCTCGGCATGGACGAGCTGTACAAGCATCACCATCACCATCACCATCAC
TAAGGATCCTGCAGATATCCATCACACTGGCGGCCGCTCGAGCATGCATCTAGAGGGCCCTATTCTATAG
TGTCACCTAAATGCTAGAGCTCGCTGATCAGCCTCGACTGTGCCTTCTAGTTGCCAGCCATCTGTTGTTT
GCCCCTCCCCCGTGCCTTCCTTGACCCTGGAAGGTGCCACTCCCACTGTCCTTTCCTAATAAAATGAGGA
AATTGCATCGCATTGTCTGAGTAGGTGTCATTCTATTCTGGGGGGTGGGGTGGGGCAGGACAGCAAGGGG
GAGGATTGGGAAGACAATAGCAGGCATGCTGGGGATGCGGTGGGCTCTATGGCTTCTGAGGCGGAAAGAA
CCAGCTGGGGCTCTAGGGGGTATCCCC
[124 nt withheld, positions 3598-3721]
C
[91 nt withheld, positions 3723-3813]
A
[49 nt withheld, positions 3815-3863]
CCTTTGACGTTGGAGTCCACGTTCTTT
[37 nt withheld, positions 3891-3927]
ACCCTATCTCGGTCTATTCTTTTGATTTATAAGGGATTTTGCCGATTTCGGCCTATTGGTTAAAAAATGA
GCTGATTTAACAAAAATTTAACGCGAATTAATTCTGTGGAATGTGTGTCAGTTAGGGTGTGGAAAGTCCC
CAGGCTCCCCAGCAGGCAGAAGTATGCAAAGCATGCATCTCAATTAGTCAGCAACCAGGTGTGGAAAGTC
CCCAGGCTCCCCAGCAGGCAGAAGTATGCAAAGCATGCATCTCAATTAGTCAGCAACCATAGTCCCGCCC
CTAACTCCGCCCATCCCGCCCCTAACTCCGCCCAGTTCCGCCCATTCTCCGCCCCATGGCTGACTAATTT
TTTTTATTTATGCAGAGGCCGAGGCCGCCTCTGCCTCTGAGCTATTCCAGAAGTAGTGAGGAGGCTTTTT
TGGAGGCCTAGGCTTTTGCAAAAAGCTCCCGGGAGCTTGTATATCCATTTTCGGATCTGATCAAGAGACA
GGATGAGGATCGTTTCGCATGATTGAACAAGATGGATTGCACGCAGGTTCTCCGGCCGCTTGGGTGGAGA
GGCTATTCGGCTATGACTGGGCACAACAGACAATCGGCTGCTCTGATGCCGCCGTGTTCCGGCTGTCAGC
GCAGGGGCGCCCGGTTCTTTTTGTCAAGACCGACCTGTCCGGTGCCCTGAATGAACTGCAGGACGAGGCA
GCGCGGCTATCGTGGCTGGCCACGACGGGCGTTCCTTGCGCAGCTGTGCTCGACGTTGTCACTGAAGCGG
GAAGGGACTGGCTGCTATTGGGCGAAGTGCCGGGGCAGGATCTCCTGTCATCTCACCTTGCTCCTGCCGA
GAAAGTATCCATCATGGCTGATGCAATGCGGCGGCTGCATACGCTTGATCCGGCTACCTGCCCATTCGAC
CACCAAGCGAAACATCGCATCGAGCGAGCACGTACTCGGATGGAAGCCGGTCTTGTCGATCAGGATGATC
TGGACGAAGAGCATCAGGGGCTCGCGCCAGCCGAACTGTTCGCCAGGCTCAAGGCGCGCATGCCCGACGG
CGAGGATCTCGTCGTGACCCATGGCGATGCCTGCTTGCCGAATATCATGGTGGAAAATGGCCGCTTTTCT
GGATTCATCGACTGTGGCCGGCTGGGTGTGGCGGACCGCTATCAGGACATAGCGTTGGCTACCCGTGATA
TTGCTGAAGAGCTTGGCGGCGAATGGGCTGACCGCTTCCTCGTGCTTTACGGTATCGCCGCTCCCGATTC
GCAGCGCATCGCCTTCTATCGCCTTCTTGACGAGTTCTTCTGAGCGGGACTCTGGGGTTCGAAATGACCG
ACCAAGCGACGCCCAACCTGCCATCACGAGATTTCGATTCCACCGCCGCCTTCTATGAAAGGTTGGGCTT
CGGAATCGTTTTCCGGGACGCCGGCTGGATGATCCTCCAGCGCGGGGATCTCATGCTGGAGTTCTTCGCC
CACCCCAACTTGTTTATTGCAGCTTATAATGGTTACAAATAAAGCAATAGCATCACAAATTTCACAAATA
AAGCATTTTTTTCACTGCATTCTAGTTGTGGTTTGTCCAAACTCATCAATGTATCTTATCATGTCTGTAT
ACCGTCGACCTCTAGCTAGAGCTTGGCGTAATCATGGTCATAGCTGTTTCCTGTGTGAAATTGTTATCCG
CTCACAATTCCACACAACATACGAGCCGGAAGCATAAAGTGTAAAGCCTGGGGTGCCTAATGAGTGAGCT
AACTCACATTAATTGCGTTGCGCTCACTGCCCGCTTTCCAGTCGGGAAACCTGTCGTGCCAGCTGCATTA
ATGAATCGGCCAACGCGCGGGGAGAGGCGGTTTGCGTATTGGGCGCTCTTCCGCTTCCTCGCTCACTGAC
TCGCTGCGCTCGGTCGTTCGGCTGCGGCGAGCGGTATCAGCTCACTCAAAGGCGGTAATACGGTTATCCA
CAGAATCAGGGGATAACGCAGGAAAGAACATGTGAGCAAAAGGCCAGCAAAAGGCCAGGAACCGTAAAAA
GGCCGCGTTGCTGGCGTTTTTCCATAGGCTCCGCCCCCCTGACGAGCATCACAAAAATCGACGCTCAAGT
CAGAGGTGGCGAAACCCGACAGGACTATAAAGATACCAGGCGTTTCCCCCTGGAAGCTCCCTCGTGCGCT
CTCCTGTTCCGACCCTGCCGCTTACCGGATACCTGTCCGCCTTTCTCCCTTCGGGAAGCGTGGCGCTTTC
TCATAGCTCACGCTGTAGGTATCTCAGTTCGGTGTAGGTCGTTCGCTCCAAGCTGGGCTGTGTGCACGAA
CCCCCCGTTCAGCCCGACCGCTGCGCCTTATCCGGTAACTATCGTCTTGAGTCCAACCCGGTAAGACACG
ACTTATCGCCACTGGCAGCAGCCACTGGTAACAGGATTAGCAGAGCGAGGTATGTAGGCGGTGCTACAGA
GTTCTTGAAGTGGTGGCCTAACTACGGCTACACTAGAAGAACAGTATTTGGTATCTGCGCTCTGCTGAAG
CCAGTTACCTTCGGAAAAAGAGTTGGTAGCTCTTGATCCGGCAAACAAACCACCGCTGGTAGCGGTGGTT
TTTTTGTTTGCAAGCAGCAGATTACGCGCAGAAAAAAAGGATCTCAAGAAGATCCTTTGATCTTTTCTAC
GGGGTCTGACGCTCAGTGGAACGAAAACTCACGTTAAGGGATTTTGGTCATGAGATTATCAAAAAGGATC
TTCACCTAGATCCTTTTAAATTAAAAATGAAGTTTTAAATCAATCTAAAGTATATATGAGTAAACTTGGT
CTGACAGTTACCAATGCTTAATCAGTGAGGCACCTATCTCAGCGATCTGTCTATTTCGTTCATCCATAGT
TGCCTGACTCCCCGTCGTGTAGATAACTACGATACGGGAGGGCTTACCATCTGGCCCCAGTGCTGCAATG
ATACCGCGAGACCCACGCTCACCGGCTCCAGATTTATCAGCAATAAACCAGCCAGCCGGAAGGGCCGAGC
GCAGAAGTGGTCCTGCAACTTTATCCGCCTCCATCCAGTCTATTAATTGTTGCCGGGAAGCTAGAGTAAG
TAGTTCGCCAGTTAATAGTTTGCGCAACGTTGTTGCCATTGCTACAGGCATCGTGGTGTCACGCTCGTCG
TTTGGTATGGCTTCATTCAGCTCCGGTTCCCAACGATCAAGGCGAGTTACATGATCCCCCATGTTGTGCA
AAAAAGCGGTTAGCTCCTTCGGTCCTCCGATCGTTGTCAGAAGTAAGTTGGCCGCAGTGTTATCACTCAT
GGTTATGGCAGCACTGCATAATTCTCTTACTGTCATGCCATCCGTAAGATGCTTTTCTGTGACTGGTGAG
TACTCAACCAAGTCATTCTGAGAATAGTGTATGCGGCGACCGAGTTGCTCTTGCCCGGCGTCAATACGGG
ATAATACCGCGCCACATAGCAGAACTTTAAAAGTGCTCATCATTGGAAAACGTTCTTCGGGGCGAAAACT
CTCAAGGATCTTACCGCTGTTGAGATCCAGTTCGATGTAACCCACTCGTGCACCCAACTGATCTTCAGCA
TCTTTTACTTTCACCAGCGTTTCTGGGTGAGCAAAAACAGGAAGGCAAAATGCCGCAAAAAAGGGAATAA
GGGCGACACGGAAATGTTGAATACTCATACTCTTCCTTTTTCAATATTATTGAAGCATTTATCAGGGTTA
TTGTCTCATGAGCGGATACATATTTGAATGTATTTAGAAAAATAAACAAATAGGGGTTCCGCGCACATTT
CCCCGAAAAGTGCCACCTGACGTC
